>Addgene plasmid #246585 | pTW411d | addgene full sequence | sequence record 490596 | Addgene NGS Result
ATTTTTCTAAATACATTCAAATATGTATCCGCTCATGAGACAATAACCCTGATAAATGCTTCAATAATAT
TGAAAAAGGAAGAGTATGAGGGAAGCGGTGATCGCCGAAGTATCGACTCAACTATCAGAGGTAGTTGGCG
TCATCGAGCGCCATCTCGAACCGACGTTGCTGGCCGTACATTTGTACGGCTCCGCAGTGGATGGCGGCCT
GAAGCCACACAGTGATATTGATTTGCTGGTTACGGTGACCGTAAGGCTTGATGAAACAACGCGGCGAGCT
TTGATCAACGACCTTTTGGAAACTTCGGCTTCCCCTGGAGAGAGCGAGATTCTCCGCGCTGTAGAAGTCA
CCATTGTTGTGCACGACGACATCATTCCGTGGCGTTATCCAGCTAAGCGCGAACTGCAATTTGGAGAATG
GCAGCGCAATGACATTCTTGCAGGTATCTTCGAGCCAGCCACGATCGACATTGATCTGGCTATCTTGCTG
ACAAAAGCAAGAGAACATAGCGTTGCCTTGGTAGGTCCAGCGGCGGAGGAACTCTTTGATCCGGTTCCTG
AACAGGATCTATTTGAGGCGCTAAATGAAACCTTAACGCTATGGAACTCGCCGCCCGACTGGGCTGGAGA
TGAGCGAAATGTAGTGCTTACGTTGTCCCGCATTTGGTACAGCGCAGTAACCGGCAAAATCGCGCCGAAG
GATGTCGCTGCCGACTGGGCAATGGAGCGCCTGCCGGCCCAGTATCAGCCCGTCATACTTGAAGCTAGAC
AGGCTTATCTTGGACAAGAAGAAGATCGCTTGGCCTCGCGCGCAGATCAGTTGGAAGAATTTGTCCACTA
CGTGAAAGGCGAGATCACCAAGGTAGTCGGCAAATAAACGCCATGGGCATTAAAAAATGCCCTCTTGGGT
TATCAAGAGGGTCATTATATTTGCTGAGGAGTGCCGTTAATGCGCAACGCAATTAATGTAAGTTAGCTCA
CTCATTAGGCACAATTCTCATGTTTGACAGCTTATCATCGACTGCACGGTGCACCAATGCTTCTGGCGTC
AGGCAGCCATCGGAAGCTGTGGTATGGCTGTGCAGGTCGTAAATCACTGCATAATTCGTGTCGCTCAAGG
CGCACTCCCGTTCTGGATAATGTTTTTTGCGCCGACATCATAACGGTTCTGGCAAATATTCTGAAATGAG
CTGTTGACAATTAATCATCGGCTCGTATAATGTGTGGAATTGTGAGCGGATAACAATTTCACACAGGAAA
CAGCCAGTCCGTTTAGGTGTTTTCACGAGCACTTCACCAACAACGCGTACAACTAGGAGATATACCATGG
GTATGCAACAACTTTATCAGCCTTTTAGACCTCCTCCTCCACCTCTCCCACCCAAATTCCGCAATCTTGA
CACAAATGCAAAGCTCGAAGTTCTATCTAATCGCCTTGGTCTTTGGTATGAATATGCTCCTTTGATACCT
TATTTAACAAGTGAAGGGTTTACTCCTTCAACTCTTGAGGAAATCACTGGCCTTACTGGAGTTGAACAGA
ATCGGTTGGTTGTTGCTGCCCAAGTTCGTGATACTCTTGTTGAGTCTGCTGCTTTAGATGAAGAAACGTT
GTCGTATTTTGAATCTGGAGGTGCTGAATTATTATATGAAATTCGTTTGCTTAGTGCTAGGCAACGAACT
GATGCAGCAACATTTTTAGTGAAGAATGGGTTTGATGCAAAACAAGCTCAAGATTTAGCTAGAGCAATTA
AAGATTATCCGCGTAGACGTGTGGATTATGGTTGGGACAAGTTTAATGGTGATTCTCCTGGTGATTGTTT
AGCTTTTATGTACTTTAGATTAGCTCAAGAATATGCTGCGGCAGCTTCTGAGGATTTGAGGAGGTCGTCA
ATGGAGAAGGCATTAGAAGTTGTTGAGTCTGAAAGTGCGAGGAATTTGCTTGTGATGGAGCTAGAAGGAC
GTGAGGTTGCTAAGGAGAGTGTACTTGATGATGGGGTGACAGTGCCTTTGGTGAGAATGAAGTTAGGGGA
GGTAGCTGAGTCTACGATTGTAGTCGTTTTGCCTGTTTGTAAGGCGGAGGGAAGGGACGTGGAGGTGGAG
GCGGCGCCGTGGGAATGTGGTGGCGTAGGGGATTTTGGTATAGTGGAGGCGGAGAAGGATTGGAGGAGAT
GGGTTGTTTTGCCCGGATGGCAACCTATCGCGGGGTTAGAGAGAGGTGGAGTTGCAGTGTCGTTCAAGAG
CGGGAACTTTTTGCCGTGGAGGGAGAAGAGTAAGTACAAGCAAGAGCCGGTTTTGGTAGTGGCGGATAGG
GGAAGGACAGAAGTGGCGTCGGAGGACGGGTTTTACTTGGTGGTTGATGGTGGAGACGGGAGCAATGAGG
AGGGATTGAAAGTGGAAAGAGGGTCAACATTGAAGAAAAGAGGGGTTGAACAGAGCTTAGGAATTGTGCT
TATAGTAGTTAGGCCACCAAGGTGGGAAGATGAAGAACAATTAGGTGAAGAAGATTGGGATTAAATTACA
AAAATTAGGAGATATACATATGATGCTATTGGGCGATTTTGGGGCGAGAGATCCATTCCCAGCTGAAATA
GAGAGTAAATTCGGTGAAAAAGTTTTGGGTAATACTGACACGGAGCACAAAATTCTCATCCCAGCTGCTT
CTGCTCTGTCCCTTGCTCAGCAAGACTGCATTGTCATCTCACCTGGTCAAACTCCTCTCTCGGAATATGA
AGCTCGACAGCTCCTATTCAAGGTTGTTGGCTGGAGACTGGCACATGAAGATGGGGTGCTCAAGCTACAA
TGTACATGGAAATTAAGAGACTTCGAATGTGGGGTTGAACTTATCAATCGAATAGGCAAAGTGGTGGAAG
GCACTGGGCACGTTCCCACACTTCTTCACTTAGAGCAGTCCAATCAAGTTCGTGCTGAGCTATGGACTGC
TTCCATCGGAGGTTTGAGCATAAACGATTTCATTGTAGCTGCTAAAATAGATCAGATAAAGACATCGGAC
CTTGTCCCAAGAAAAAGAGTTTGGGCATAACGGCTGAAATTAATGAGGAGATATACATATGGCAAAAGCA
TTTAAGGGTAATTACAAGAATTTAAAGAAGGAGAAAAAGAGTAGGAGGAATCTTGTGGTTGTCAGTGATT
TAGGTGGACAGTATGAATATGGCTTTGATGATATCAAAACGCAAATTCTTAACTACTTCACATTTAAAGC
AGTGAGGACTATTTTGAACCAGCTTAATGAAATGGACTCTCCACAATATCAATGGTTCAATGATTATGTT
ACAGTAAATAAGCTTAGGGATGGGAAGCGTTTTATTCGCAACCTTGCTAAGGAGAAGCAAGAACTCGCTG
AAAAAGTGATGGTAACACGGCTCAGTCTGTATGCGAAATGGATAAAAAAATGTGATCACGAGGAGATCTA
CAACCGAATATCTGATCAGAATGTGGAAGTGATGCGTGAGCGGCTCATGGAAACTGTGATTTGGCCATCA
GATGACACGAACTCGGAGAGAGTTGGGTAATTCAGCTAAGACACTGCACAGGAGATATACATATGATGGC
CACTGACAGTGATAAAGACACGAAAGTAAGGAGCATAGTCTGTCAAAATTGTGATGGAAATGGTGCAGTG
TCGTGCTCACAGTGCAAAGGCTCTGGGGTTAACTCTGTAGATCATTTCAACGGGCGGTTCAAAGCTGGTG
GACTATGTTGGTTGTGCAGAGGTAAAAAAGATGTGTTATGTGGTGACTGCAATGGTGCTGGATTTCTTGG
TGGATTTATGAGTACGTTCGATGAGTAGAGTCAGTAGGGCCCTAAAAAAAAACCCCGCCCCTGACAGGGC
AGGGTTTTTTTTGGCGAAAAAACCCCGCTGAAGCGGGGTTTTTTGCGTACATTGGCTCCGTCTAAGAAAG
TATAGCCATCACATCTGAAGCTCTGAGGGCAATGTAGTTGGAACCATCTTTGCCCTTGAAGTCGTTACCA
GCATACTTGGAGTAAAGTACTGTGCTTCCGGTTGATACTGGTAGAGGCGTAATTTTACCTTCCTCGTCTA
GGGAACCCGGTCCAACTGCTATCACGGTGCCAATAGAAGGCTTCTCTTTGGTAGTCTCGGTTAACAACAA
CCCTCCAGCTGTTTTCTCCTCCGCCTCAGCAACCTTAATAAAGACTCGGTCATTCAAAGGTTTGAGATCT
TTGATGTCCTCTGTCTCAAGAATGCCAACAATATCATCTTCCTTGAGGATAAGATGCTTCACATCATTGA
ACTCCACCTCAGTTCCTGCGTATTTGGAGTAGATAATTTGTGCTCCAGTAGGGACAGTGATATCAATTTT
GTTCTTCCCAATAGTTCTTCCTTCACCCACAGCAACGACTTCACCTCCTTGAGGTTTTGATTGAGCAGTG
GATGGAAGTAAGATACCACCTAAAGTCTTCTCCTCTGCCTCCTTGATCTTCACCAAAACTCGATCTCCCA
ATGGCTTAATTGAAGTATACTTAGGGGCAACAACAGAGGCCATATGTATATCTCCTTCTTAAAGTTAAAC
AAAATTATTTCTAGAGGGCAATTGTTATCCGGTCGACGTCGACCTTAGTATCCGTAACCTGAGTTGTCCA
TTGGGTTGCCGACGGGAACTGGTTCAGGTTCCTTGATCTCAACAACAACGCAGTCCGACATCAAGAAAGT
CTTTGCAACCGAAGCTGCGTGTTCCAAGCAACATCTCACAACCTTTGTTGGATCGATGATTCCTGCAGCC
ATCAAATCCTCGTACTTGCCGGTTGCAGCATTGTAACCGAATTTCACGTTATCGTTGGAAAGCACCTTCT
CGCTAACTACACTTCCATTAACACCAGCATTCTTGGCGATTAGTTTTAGGGGGTAACTTAGTGCTCTTTT
AACTATATCCGCTCCAACCTTTTCTTCATCATTATCAAGCGTGGCTTTAATGGCATCAACCTTGGAAGCA
AGACGAAGCAGAGTGCAACCACCACCAACAACAATACCTTCCTCGACAGCGGCCTTTGTTGCATTAAGAG
CATCTTCAACTCTCAACTTCTTCTCTTTGAGTTCTGTCTCAGTTTGTGCTCCAACCTGAATCACAGCAAC
TCCACCAGAGAGCTTTGCAATTCTCTCATTGAGTTTCTCCTTCTCGTAATCTTGCTCCGCTTGCTCAATA
AGATTTTTAATCTGTGTAACACGCTTTTTCACTGCATCCTGTGTGCTTCCATCACCCACTATGGTCGAGG
TTTCCTTTGTGAGGACAACCTTTGAAGCATTACCAAGAACCTCTTTTCCAGCTTTGTCAAGTGAAAGACC
AACTTCCTCACGGATCACAGTTGCTCCAGTTAGAATGGCAATATCATCAAGGTATTGGCTCTTGCGCTCT
CCAAACCCTGGAGCTCTGAGAGCTGCTATCTTCAGTGTACCTCTAAGCTTGTTTACAACAAGAGTCGCTA
AAGCTTCTTGTTCAATGTCTTCAGCAATAATTAATATTGGGTATCCGCCTCTAATTGCATCCTCCAAAAC
ACCAACAAGATCCCTTGCATTGGTAATTTTCTTGTCAACGAGAAGTAACTTGCAATTGTCGAACTCGACG
GACATTTTCTCGCTGTCTGTCACAAAGTAAGGAGAGATATAACCACGGTCAAATTGCATTCCTTCTACGA
CGTAGAGGTTGTTCTCGGCACTTTTACCCTCCTCAAGGGTAACCACACCTTTCCTGCCCACTTTGCTCAT
TGCTTCAGCAATCATATTTCCAATTTCGTCGTTGTTACCCGCACTAACAGCTGCAACATCTGCAAGTTCA
CTGTCTTCAACCTCCTTAGACATTTTCTTGAGCTCGGTAACCAAAGCCTTTGCTGTCTTCTCAATACCTC
TGGTGATCAAAACAGGGTTTGCACCAGCAGCTACCACCTTGACACCCTCAGCGATAAAACCTTGTGCAAG
AACAACAGATGTTGTTGTACCGTCACCAGCCAAGTCATTGGTTTTGGCAGCCGCTTGCCTCACAAGCTTA
GCGCCAATGTTCTCAACCGGGTCTTCCAACTCAACCTCTCTTGCAACAGTCACACCATCATTAACAATTC
GTGGTGATCCATACTTGCTCTCAAGAACAACATTTCGTCCTTTGGGTCCAAGTGTAACGCCAACAAGATC
TGCGAGCTTGTTGACACCAGCTTGAAGTCTCCTAATGGTAGTCCCATCTTTGTTGAAATGTAATTCCTTT
GCTGCCATATGTATATCTCCTTCTTAAAGTTAAACAAAATTATTTCTAGCTCCTTACACCATGAGGCCCT
CAGGAGCAGCAGCAGCAGGAGCCTTGGGTTTCGGTTTGTCAACAACAATGGCCTGAGTGGTCAGTACCAT
TCCTGCTACGGAAGCAGCGTTCTGTAGCGCACATCTTGTCACTTTAGCCGGATCAATCACTCCAGCTTCG
AACAGATTCTCGTAAGTATCAGTCATTGCGTTGTACCCATTCTCCCAATCGCTGAACATAATCTTTTCCA
CAACAACTTCTCCTTCAACTCCAGCGTTCTGAGCAATAAGAGCAGCTGGTGACAGCAATGCCTTTTGTAC
TATGTCAGCTCCCAAACGTTCATCAGCATCCTCAAAAGTCTCCTTAATGGCGGGAATAACAGTGGAGAGA
TGCACCAAAGCAGCACCACCACCTGGAACTATGCCTTCCTCGATAGCAGCAAATGTTGCGTTCTTTGCAT
CCTCGATACGAAGCTTACGGTCCTCAAGCTCAGTTTCAGTTGCTGCTCCGACTTTAATGACAGCAACACC
TCCAGATAGCTTCGCAATTCTCTCAGCGAGCTTCTCTGAGTCATACACAGAATCAGTCTCAAATAGTTCT
TTCTTCAGCTGAGCAATCCGAGCTTGTAATTCGTCCTTGGAAGCTGCATCTGCAATGAGGGTAGTCGAAT
CTTTGCTAATCGTGACTTTTCGGGCAATACCCAATTGATCTATGGTTGCGTTTTCAACCAGTAAGCTCAT
GTCCATGGCTAGGTACTCAGCTCCTGTCAAGATTGCAATATCTTGAAGCATGGCTTTTCTTCTTTCTCCA
AATCCTGGCGCTTTAACGGCAACAACATTGAGGACACCACGAAGCTTGTTCACGACAAGGGTAGCTAAGG
CTTCACCAGTAACATCCTCTGCAATAATCAACAACGGAGCACGAAGCTGAGTGGTCTTCTCCAAAATAGG
GATGATGTCTTTGATCGCAGTGATCTTCTGATCAGTGATCAATACCCTAGCATTCTCAAACTCAGCTAGT
AGTTTCTCAGGGTTTGTAACAAACTGAGGCGAGATGTAACCTCTGTCAATCTCCATCCCTTCTTCAACTT
CGACCGTGGTTTCAAAAGAAGATGAAGATTCAATGGACAAAACACCATCAGGTCCAACTTTGTCGATGGC
ATCAGCAATCATTGACCCTATAAGGTCATCATTTCCAGCAGAGATAGAAGCCACAGCTCTGATGTCATCA
CGACCTTTCACGGGCCTAGCTTTCTTCTGAAGCTCTTCGATCAGACCTTGAACAGTCTTATCAATTCCCC
TCTTGAGTGAAACGGGATTCGCACCAGAAGTGACGCTCAACAATCCATGTTTGATTATCTCCCGAGCAAG
GATAGACGCAGTGGTTGTCCCATCACCAGCAGAGTCATTAGTCTTACTCGCAACCTCACGAATAAGCGCT
GCACCAGCATTTTCCATGGCATTAGGTAACTCAATAGCTCTAGCAATGGTGACTCCATCATTCACAACCT
TAGGACTTCCAAATTCATCCAACACAACATTCCTCCCTCTGGGGCCAAGCGTAAGACCAACACAATCAGC
AAGCTTATCAATACCAGCTTGTAGAGCAGCTCTAGAGTGCTGGTCAAAAGCTATTTCCTTTACATTCATA
TGTATATCTCCTACTGCACCTATTGTTGGTGAAGTGCTCGTGAAAACACCTAAACGGACTGGCTGTTTCC
TGTGTGAAATTGTTATCCGCTCACAATTCCACACATTATACGAGCCGATGATTAATTGTCAACAGCTCAT
TTCAGAATATTTGCCAGAACCGTTATGATGTCGGCGCAAAAAACATTATCCAGAACGGGAGTGCGCCTTG
AGCGACACGAATTATGCAGTGATTTACGACCTGCACAGCCATACCACAGCTTCCGATGGCTGCCTGACGC
CAGAAGCATTGGTGCACCGTGCAGTCGATGATAAGCTGTCAAACATGAGAATTGTGCCTAATGAGTGAGC
TAACTTACATTAATTGCGTTGCGCGACACCATCGAATGGTGCAAAACCTTTCGCGGTATGGCATGATAGC
GCCCGGAAGAGAGTCAATTCAGGGTGGTGAATGTGAAACCAGTAACGTTATACGATGTCGCAGAGTATGC
CGGTGTCTCTTATCAGACCGTTTCCCGCGTGGTGAACCAGGCCAGCCACGTTTCTGCGAAAACGCGGGAA
AAAGTGGAAGCGGCGATGGCGGAGCTGAATTACATTCCCAACCGCGTGGCACAACAACTGGCGGGCAAAC
AGTCGTTGCTGATTGGCGTTGCCACCTCCAGTCTGGCCCTGCACGCGCCGTCGCAAATTGTCGCGGCGAT
TAAATCTCGCGCCGATCAACTGGGTGCCAGCGTGGTGGTGTCGATGGTAGAACGAAGCGGCGTCGAAGCC
TGTAAAGCGGCGGTGCACAATCTTCTCGCGCAACGCGTCAGTGGGCTGATCATTAACTATCCGCTGGATG
ACCAGGATGCCATTGCTGTGGAAGCTGCCTGCACTAATGTTCCGGCGTTATTTCTTGATGTCTCTGACCA
GACACCCATCAACAGTATTATTTTCTCCCATGAAGACGGTACGCGACTGGGCGTGGAGCATCTGGTCGCA
TTGGGTCACCAGCAAATCGCGCTGTTAGCGGGCCCATTAAGTTCTGTCTCGGCGCGTCTGCGTCTGGCTG
GCTGGCATAAATATCTCACTCGCAATCAAATTCAGCCGATAGCGGAACGGGAAGGCGACTGGAGTGCCAT
GTCCGGTTTTCAACAAACCATGCAAATGCTGAATGAGGGCATCGTTCCCACTGCGATGCTGGTTGCCAAC
GATCAGATGGCGCTGGGCGCAATGCGCGCCATTACCGAGTCCGGGCTGCGCGTTGGTGCGGATATCTCGG
TAGTGGGATACGACGATACCGAAGACAGCTCATGTTATATCCCGCCGTTAACCACCATCAAACAGGATTT
TCGCCTGCTGGGGCAAACCAGCGTGGACCGCTTGCTGCAACTCTCTCAGGGCCAGGCGGTGAAGGGCAAT
CAGCTGTTGCCCGTCTCACTGGTGAAAAGAAAAACCACCCTGGCGCCCAATACGCAAACCGCCTCTCCCC
GCGCGTTGGCCGATTCATTAATGCAGCTGGCACGACAGGTTTCCCGACTGGAAAGCGGGCAGTGAAGGGT
CCCTAAGTCTCCTCAGCAAAACGAAAGGCCCAGTCTTTCGACTGAGCCTTTCGTTTTATTTGACCGGATG
TCCTCTTCCTCCTGGGCTGACTTCAGGTGCTACATTTGAAGAGATAAATTGCACTGAAATCTAGAGCGGT
TCAGTAGAAAAGATCAAAGGATCTTCTTGAGATCCTTTTTTTCTGCGCGTAATCTTTTGCCCTGTAAACG
AAAAAACCACCTGGGGAGGTGGTTTGATCGAAGGTTAAGTCAGTTGGGGAACTGCTTAACCGTGGTAACT
GGCTTTCGCAGAGCACAGCAACCAAATCTGTCCTTCCAGTGTAGCCGGACTTTGGCGCACACTTCAAGAG
CAACCGCGTGTTTAGCTAAACAAATCCTCTGCGAACTCCCAGTTACCAATGGCTGCTGCCAGTGGCGTTT
TACCGTGCTTTTCCGGGTTGGACTCAAGTGAACAGTTACCGGATAAGGCGCAGCAGTCGGGCTGAACGGG
GAGTTCTTGCTTACAGCCCAGCTTGGAGCGAACGACCTACACCGAGCCGAGATACCAGTGTGTGAGCTAT
GAGAAAGCGCCACACTTCCCGTAAGGGAGAAAGGCGGAACAGGTATCCGGTAAACGGCAGGGTCGGAACA
GGAGAGCGCAAGAGGGAGCGACCCGCCGGAAACGGTGGGGATCTTTAAGTCCTGTCGGGTTTCGCCCGTA
CTGTCAGATTCATGGTTGAGCCTCACGGCTCCCACAGATGCACCGGAAAAGCGTCTGTTTATGTGAACTC
TGGCAGGAGGGCGGAGCCTATGGAAAAACGCCACCGGCGCGGCCCTGCTGTTTTGCCTCACATGTTAGTC
CCCTGCTTATCCACGGAATCTGTGGGTAACTTTGTATGTGTCCGCAGCGCCCGCCGCAGTCTCACGCCCG
GAGCGTAGCGACCGAGTGACGGCCTTAATTTGGCTT
Features (pLannotate 1.2.2; 23 found; start..end, strand, type, name):
     14..85      +  promoter       AmpR promoter: bla
     86..874     +  CDS            aadA: S3AD_ECOLX - Experimental evidence at protein level: Swiss-Prot protein existence level 1. Mediates bacterial resistance to the antibiotics streptomycin and spectinomycin. From Escherichia coli.
    964..985     +  protein_bind   CAP binding site: CAP binding activates transcription in the presence of cAMP. E. coli catabolite activator protein
   1004..1021    +  promoter       tet promoter (fragment): E. coli promoter for tetracycline efflux protein gene
   1194..1222    +  promoter       tac promoter: strong E. coli promoter; hybrid between the trp and lac UV5 promoters
   1230..1246    +  protein_bind   lac operator: The lac repressor binds to the lac operator to inhibit transcription in E. coli. This inhibition can be relieved by adding lactose or isopropyl-β-D-thiogalactopyranoside (IPTG). lac repressor encoded by lacI
   1261..2511    +  CDS            RAF1.1: RAF1_ARATH - Experimental evidence at protein level: Swiss-Prot protein existence level 1. Required for assembly or stability of RuBisCO. Acts at a postchaperonin step to fold and/or assemble the large subunit (rbcL) into RuBisCO. RAF1 binds first to a rbcL dimer (rbcL(2)), leading to a rbcL(8)-RAF1(4) complex formation. In the next step, RBCS displaces RAF1, thus resulting in holoenzyme formation. From Arabidopsis thaliana (Mouse-ear cress).
   2549..3037    +  CDS            ATP1 (fragment): ATP1_ARATH - Also known as PDL1 From Arabidopsis thaliana (Mouse-ear cress).
   3114..3515    +  CDS            RBCX2 (fragment): RBCX2_ARATH - Experimental evidence at protein level: Swiss-Prot protein existence level 1. Chaperone involved in RuBisCO assembly process. From Arabidopsis thaliana (Mouse-ear cress).
   3569..3805    +  CDS            BSD2 (fragment): BSD2_ARATH - Experimental evidence at protein level: Swiss-Prot protein existence level 1. Chloroplast chaperone required for RuBisCo biogenesis and translational regulation of the RuBisCo large subunit (RbcL) (PubMed:29217567). Stabilizes an end-state assembly intermediate of eight RbcL subunits until the small subunits (RBCSs) become available to produce a complete stable RuBisCo complex containing eight small and eight large subunits (PubMed:29217567). From Arabidopsis thaliana (Mouse-ear cress).
   3915..4520    -  CDS            CPN20 (fragment): CH20_ARATH - Also known as CHCPN10, CPN21. Experimental evidence at protein level: Swiss-Prot protein existence level 1. Involved in abscisic acid (ABA) signaling, independently of its co-chaperone role. Acts as negative regulator of the CHLH-WRKY40 coupled ABA signaling pathway, downstream of CHLH and upstream of WRKY40. From Arabidopsis thaliana (Mouse-ear cress).
   4531..4553    -  RBS            RBS: efficient ribosome binding site from bacteriophage T7 gene 10 (Olins and Rangwala, 1989)
   4598..6235    -  CDS            CPN60B1 (fragment): CPNB1_ARATH - Also known as Cpn60-B(3), LEN1. Experimental evidence at protein level: Swiss-Prot protein existence level 1. Binds RuBisCO small and large subunits and is implicated in the assembly of the enzyme oligomer. Involved in protein assisted folding. Required for proper plastid division. From Arabidopsis thaliana (Mouse-ear cress).
   6246..6268    -  RBS            RBS: efficient ribosome binding site from bacteriophage T7 gene 10 (Olins and Rangwala, 1989)
   6287..7915    -  CDS            CPN60A1 (fragment): CPNA1_ARATH - Also known as Cpn60-A(2), SLP. Experimental evidence at protein level: Swiss-Prot protein existence level 1. Binds RuBisCO small and large subunits and is implicated in the assembly of the enzyme oligomer. Involved in protein assisted folding. Required for proper chloroplast development. From Arabidopsis thaliana (Mouse-ear cress).
   7990..8006    -  protein_bind   lac operator: The lac repressor binds to the lac operator to inhibit transcription in E. coli. This inhibition can be relieved by adding lactose or isopropyl-β-D-thiogalactopyranoside (IPTG). lac repressor encoded by lacI
   8014..8042    -  promoter       tac promoter: strong E. coli promoter; hybrid between the trp and lac UV5 promoters
   8215..8232    -  promoter       tet promoter (fragment): E. coli promoter for tetracycline efflux protein gene
   8251..8272    -  protein_bind   CAP binding site: CAP binding activates transcription in the presence of cAMP. E. coli catabolite activator protein
   8285..8362    +  promoter       lacIq promoter: lacI (mutant); In the lacIq allele, a single base change in the promoter boosts expression of the lacI gene about 10-fold.
   8363..9445    +  CDS            lacI: lac repressor; lacI; The lac repressor binds to the lac operator to inhibit transcription in E. coli. This inhibition can be relieved by adding lactose or isopropyl-β-D-thiogalactopyranoside (IPTG).
   9468..9512    -  terminator     rrnB T1 terminator: transcription terminator T1 from the E. coli rrnB gene
   9602..10340   +  rep_origin     CloDF13 ori: Plasmids containing the CloDF13 (CDF) origin of replication can be propagated in E. coli cells that contain additional plasmids with compatible origins.
