[The description below was written by a language model from this plasmid's Addgene catalogue record and pLannotate feature annotations shown in this document.]
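Description:
pTW411d is a low-copy bacterial expression plasmid built on a CloDF13 (CDF) backbone by Golden Gate assembly. It supplies a set of plant Rubisco folding and assembly factors in E. coli. It replicates from the CloDF13 origin, which is compatible with other common origins and so allows co-maintenance with additional plasmids. Selection is through aadA, driven by the bla (AmpR) promoter, which confers spectinomycin and streptomycin resistance. A lacI gene under the lacIq promoter provides repressor for the plasmid's inducible promoters.

The payload is organised as two divergently oriented operons, each controlled by a tac promoter with a lac operator and therefore IPTG-inducible. The forward operon carries the catalogue-listed Nicotiana tabacum assembly factors NtRaf1, NtRaf2, NtRbcX2 and NtBSD2. The automated annotation labels these by their closest Arabidopsis homologues. The second reading frame is annotated as a fragment of an Arabidopsis entry called ATP1/PDL1, and by its position it presumably corresponds to Raf2. The reverse operon encodes the Arabidopsis thaliana chloroplast chaperonin components Cpn60alpha, Cpn60beta and Cpn20, with T7 gene 10 ribosome binding sites ahead of the downstream genes. Several of these coding sequences are scored as fragments of the reference proteins, but the record does not state why. An rrnB T1 terminator is also annotated.

The chaperonin system folds the Rubisco large subunit. Raf1, RbcX2 and BSD2 act afterwards to assemble and stabilise large-subunit oligomers until small subunits bind. The stated purpose is to test a particular combination of A. thaliana and N. tabacum assembly factors, as part of work on the directed evolution of a plant Rubisco chaperone with altered client recognition. The Rubisco subunits themselves are not encoded on this plasmid.
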