Addgene plasmid #246585: pTW411d
Purpose: different combination of A. thaliana and N. tabacum Rubisco assembly factors
Depositing lab: Tina Wang. Depositing organization: University of Wisconsin, Madison. Publication: Directed evolution of a plant Rubisco chaperone with altered client recognition. Li S, Lee B, Lao Y, Lertwiriyapiti S, Huang X, Wang T. Proc Natl Acad Sci U S A. 2025 Sep 16;122(37):e2510701122. doi: 10.1073/pnas.2510701122. Epub 2025 Sep 11. PubMed 40932770.
Backbone
  Vector backbone: cloDF13
  Vector type: Bacterial Expression
Growth in bacteria
  Bacterial resistance: Spectinomycin, 50 μg/mL
  Growth temperature: 37°C
  Growth strain: DH5alpha
  Copy number: Low Copy
Gene/Insert
  Gene/Insert name: NtRaf1, NtRaf2, NtRbcX2, NtBSD2, AtCpn60alpha, AtCpn60beta, AtCpn20
  Species: A. thaliana (mustard weed)
  Entrez Gene: CPN60B (a.k.a. AT1G55490, CPN60BETA, Cpn60beta1, LEN1, LESION INITIATION 1, T5A14.11, T5A14_11, chaperonin 60 beta, chaperonin-60beta1); CPN60A (a.k.a. AT2G28000, CH-CPN60A, CHAPERONIN-60ALPHA, CHLOROPLAST CHAPERONIN 60ALPHA, Cpn60alpha1, SCHLEPPERLESS, SLP, T1E2.8, T1E2_8, chaperonin-60alpha, chaperonin-60alpha1); CPN20 (a.k.a. AT5G20720, ATCPN21, CHAPERONIN 10, CHCPN10, CHLOROPLAST CHAPERONIN 10, CPN10, CPN21, T1M15.120, T1M15_120, chaperonin 20)
  Cloning method: Golden Gate
Terms and licenses: Academic/Nonprofit Terms; Industry Terms: Not Available to Industry
How to cite: pTW411d was a gift from Tina Wang (Addgene plasmid # 246585 ; http://n2t.net/addgene:246585 ; RRID:Addgene_246585)
